Addgene plasmid #64691: TUBB5-Halo
Purpose: Expresses beta-tubulin labeled with Halo-tag
Depositing lab: Yasushi Okada. Depositing organization: University of Tokyo, Graduate School of Medicine. Publication: A spontaneously blinking fluorophore based on intramolecular spirocyclization for live-cell super-resolution imaging. Uno SN, Kamiya M, Yoshihara T, Sugawara K, Okabe K, Tarhan MC, Fujita H, Funatsu T, Okada Y, Tobita S, Urano Y. Nat Chem. 2014 Aug;6(8):681-9. doi: 10.1038/nchem.2002. Epub 2014 Jul 20. PubMed 25054937.
Backbone
  Vector backbone: pHalo-N1
  Backbone manufacturer: We constructed pHalo-N1 by replacing EGFP of pEGFP-N1 with Halo-tag.
  Backbone size w/o insert (bp): 4900
  Total vector size (bp): 6200
  Vector type: Mammalian Expression
  Selectable markers: Neomycin (select with G418)
Growth in bacteria
  Bacterial resistance: Kanamycin, 50 μg/mL
  Growth temperature: 37°C
  Growth strain: DH5alpha
  Copy number: High Copy
Gene/Insert
  Gene/Insert name: TUBB (alt names: TBB5; beta-tubulin; tubulin, beta)
  Species: M. musculus (mouse)
  Insert size (bp): 1332
  Tag / fusion protein: Halo-tag (C terminal on backbone)
  Cloning method: Restriction Enzyme; 5′ cloning site Eco RI (not destroyed); 3′ cloning site Sal I (not destroyed)
  Sequencing primers: 5′ CMV Forward; 3′ EBV Reverse
Terms and licenses: Academic/Nonprofit Terms; Industry Terms: Not Available to Industry
How to cite: TUBB5-Halo was a gift from Yasushi Okada (Addgene plasmid # 64691 ; http://n2t.net/addgene:64691 ; RRID:Addgene_64691)
