[The description below was written by a language model from this plasmid's Addgene catalogue record and pLannotate feature annotations shown in this document.]
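Description:
TUBB5-Halo is a mammalian expression plasmid of about 6.2 kb that produces beta-tubulin fused at its C terminus to HaloTag. It is built on pHalo-N1, a backbone the depositors made by swapping the EGFP of pEGFP-N1 for the HaloTag coding sequence. It is propagated in E. coli from a high-copy ColE1/pUC-type origin and also carries an f1 phage origin. A single NeoR/KanR (Tn5 aminoglycoside phosphotransferase) gene serves both hosts: a bacterial bla-type promoter drives it for kanamycin selection, and the SV40 enhancer/early promoter drives it for G418 selection of transfected mammalian cells, with the HSV TK polyadenylation signal terminating the transcript.

The expression cassette uses the human CMV immediate-early enhancer and promoter. The 1,332 bp TUBB5 open reading frame, recorded as mouse, sits between retained EcoRI and SalI sites in the remaining polylinker. It is followed after a short linker by the HaloTag coding sequence and the SV40 poly(A) signal. The automated annotation matched the tubulin sequence to a Chinese hamster database entry, which probably reflects how conserved beta-tubulin is rather than a different source species. The small large T antigen, ble and bGH poly(A) fragments in the feature table look like backbone remnants or incidental matches rather than functional parts.

HaloTag is a modified bacterial dehalogenase that bonds covalently to chloroalkane ligands, so the fusion protein can be labelled in living cells with cell-permeable synthetic dyes once it incorporates into microtubules. The associated publication describes a spontaneously blinking fluorophore for live-cell super-resolution imaging, which points to microtubule labelling for that kind of microscopy.
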