Features (pLannotate 1.2.2; 15 found; start..end, strand, type, name):
     68..371     +  enhancer       CMV enhancer: human cytomegalovirus immediate early enhancer
    372..575     +  promoter       CMV promoter: human cytomegalovirus (CMV) immediate early promoter
    598..641     +  misc_feature   MCS (fragment): multiple cloning site
    646..1977    +  CDS            TUBB5: TBB5_CRIGR - Also known as TUBB. Experimental evidence at protein level: Swiss-Prot protein existence level 1. Tubulin is the major constituent of microtubules. It binds two moles of GTP, one at an exchangeable site on the beta chain and one at a non-exchangeable site on the alpha chain. From Cricetulus griseus (Chinese hamster) (Cricetulus barabensis griseus).
   1993..2877    +  CDS            HaloTag®: modified bacterial dehalogenase that forms covalent bonds with chloroalkane derivatives
   2896..2979    +  CDS            large T antigen (fragment): large T antigen from SV40 (simian virus 40)
   3002..3123    +  polyA_signal   SV40 poly(A) signal: SV40 polyadenylation signal
   3157..3585    -  rep_origin     f1 ori (sequence partly withheld): f1 bacteriophage origin of replication; arrow indicates direction of (+) strand synthesis
   3612..3716    +  promoter       AmpR promoter: bla
   3718..4075    +  promoter       SV40 promoter: SV40 enhancer and early promoter
   4110..4904    +  CDS            NeoR/KanR: aminoglycoside phosphotransferase from Tn5; aph(3')-II (or nptII); confers resistance to neomycin, kanamycin, and G418 (Geneticin®)
   4925..5077    +  CDS            ble (fragment): BLE_KLEPN - Experimental evidence at protein level: Swiss-Prot protein existence level 1. Binding protein with a strong affinity to the bleomycin family of antibiotics. Binds to CL990; an antimitotic-antibiotic compound. From Klebsiella pneumoniae.
   5136..5183    +  polyA_signal   HSV TK poly(A) signal: herpes simplex virus thymidine kinase polyadenylation signal (Cole and Stacy, 1985)
   5274..5290    -  polyA_signal   bGH poly(A) signal (fragment): bovine growth hormone polyadenylation signal
   5512..6100    +  rep_origin     ori: high-copy-number ColE1/pMB1/pBR322/pUC origin of replication
>Addgene plasmid #64691 | TUBB5-Halo | addgene full sequence | sequence record 140285 | Addgene NGS Result
CATGCATTAGTTATTAATAGTAATCAATTACGGGGTCATTAGTTCATAGCCCATATATGGAGTTCCGCGT
TACATAACTTACGGTAAATGGCCCGCCTGGCTGACCGCCCAACGACCCCCGCCCATTGACGTCAATAATG
ACGTATGTTCCCATAGTAACGCCAATAGGGACTTTCCATTGACGTCAATGGGTGGAGTATTTACGGTAAA
CTGCCCACTTGGCAGTACATCAAGTGTATCATATGCCAAGTACGCCCCCTATTGACGTCAATGACGGTAA
ATGGCCCGCCTGGCATTATGCCCAGTACATGACCTTATGGGACTTTCCTACTTGGCAGTACATCTACGTA
TTAGTCATCGCTATTACCATGGTGATGCGGTTTTGGCAGTACATCAATGGGCGTGGATAGCGGTTTGACT
CACGGGGATTTCCAAGTCTCCACCCCATTGACGTCAATGGGAGTTTGTTTTGGCACCAAAATCAACGGGA
CTTTCCAAAATGTCGTAACAACTCCGCCCCATTGACGCAAATGGGCGGTAGGCGTGTACGGTGGGAGGTC
TATATAAGCAGAGCTGGTTTAGTGAACCGTCAGATCCGCTAGCGCTACCGGACTCAGATCTCGAGCTCAA
GCTTCGAATTCCACCATGAGGGAAATCGTGCACATCCAGGCCGGACAGTGTGGCAACCAGATCGGTGCTA
AGTTCTGGGAGGTGATAAGCGATGAACATGGCATCGACCCCACCGGTACCTACCACGGTGACAGCGACCT
GCAGCTGGACCGAATCTCTGTGTACTATAATGAAGCCACAGGTGGCAAGTATGTCCCTCGAGCTATCTTG
GTGGATCTAGAACCTGGGACTATGGACTCCGTTCGCTCAGGTCCTTTTGGCCAGATCTTCAGACCAGACA
ACTTCGTTTTCGGTCAGTCTGGGGCAGGCAACAACTGGGCTAAAGGCCACTACACAGAGGGAGCTGAGTT
GGTTGACTCTGTCTTGGATGTGGTGCGGAAGGAGGCGGAGAGCTGTGATTGCCTGCAAGGCTTTCAGCTG
ACCCACTCACTGGGTGGAGGCACTGGCTCTGGCATGGGCACCCTGCTCATCAGCAAGATCCGGGAAGAAT
ATCCTGACCGTATCATGAATACCTTCAGTGTGGTGCCCTCGCCCAAAGTGTCTGATACCGTGGTCGAGCC
CTACAATGCCACCCTGTCTGTCCATCAGTTGGTTGAGAACACGGATGAGACCTACTGCATCGACAACGAG
GCCCTCTACGACATCTGCTTCCGTACCCTCAAGCTCACCACGCCAACCTACGGAGACCTGAACCATCTCG
TCTCGGCCACCATGAGCGGCGTCACCACCTGCCTCCGTTTCCCGGGCCAGCTTAATGCTGACCTTCGAAA
GCTGGCTGTCAACATGGTGCCATTCCCACGTCTCCACTTCTTCATGCCTGGCTTTGCCCCTCTCACCAGC
CGTGGAAGCCAGCAGTACCGGGCCCTCACTGTGCCTGAACTTACCCAGCAGGTCTTCGATGCCAAGAACA
TGATGGCCGCCTGCGACCCGCGCCACGGCCGGTACCTCACAGTTGCCGCCGTCTTCCGTGGACGGATGTC
CATGAAGGAGGTGGATGAGCAGATGCTCAACGTGCAGAACAAGAATAGCAGCTACTTCGTGGAATGGATC
CCCAACAATGTCAAGACAGCTGTCTGTGACATCCCACCGCGTGGCCTCAAGATGGCAGTCACCTTCATTG
GAAACAGCACAGCCATCCAGGAGCTCTTCAAGCGCATCTCTGAGCAGTTTACGGCTATGTTCCGCCGGAA
GGCTTTCCTCCACTGGTATACGGGTGAGGGCATGGACGAGATGGAGTTCACCGAAGCTGAGAGCAACATG
AACGACCTCGTCTCTGAGTACCAGCAGTACCAGGATGCCACCGCGGAAGAGGAAGAGGATTTCGGAGAGG
AGGCAGAAGAGGAGGCCCAGTCGACCGGCAGCGAAATCGGTACTGGCTTTCCATTCGACCCCCATTATGT
GGAAGTCCTGGGCGAGCGCATGCACTACGTCGATGTTGGTCCGCGCGATGGCACCCCTGTGCTGTTCCTG
CACGGTAACCCGACCTCCTCCTACGTGTGGCGCAACATCATCCCGCATGTTGCACCGACCCATCGCTGCA
TTGCTCCAGACCTGATCGGTATGGGCAAATCCGACAAACCAGACCTGGGTTATTTCTTCGACGACCACGT
CCGCTTCATGGATGCCTTCATCGAAGCCCTGGGTCTGGAAGAGGTCGTCCTGGTCATTCACGACTGGGGC
TCCGCTCTGGGTTTCCACTGGGCCAAGCGCAATCCAGAGCGCGTCAAAGGTATTGCATTTATGGAGTTCA
TCCGCCCTATCCCGACCTGGGACGAATGGCCAGAATTTGCCCGCGAGACCTTCCAGGCCTTCCGCACCAC
CGACGTCGGCCGCAAGCTGATCATCGATCAGAACGTTTTTATCGAGGGTACGCTGCCGATGGGTGTCGTC
CGCCCGCTGACTGAAGTCGAGATGGACCATTACCGCGAGCCGTTCCTGAATCCTGTTGACCGCGAGCCAC
TGTGGCGCTTCCCAAACGAGCTGCCAATCGCCGGTGAGCCAGCGAACATCGTCGCGCTGGTCGAAGAATA
CATGGACTGGCTGCACCAGTCCCCTGTCCCGAAGCTGCTGTTCTGGGGCACCCCAGGCGTTCTGATCCCA
CCGGCCGAAGCCGCTCGCCTGGCCAAAAGCCTGCCTAACTGCAAGGCTGTGGACATCGGCCCGGGTCTGA
ATCTGCTGCAAGAAGACAACCCGGACCTGATCGGCAGCGAGATCGCGCGCTGGCTGTCCACGCTCGAGAT
TTCCGGCTAAGCGGCCGCGACTCTAGATCATAATCAGCCATACCACATTTGTAGAGGTTTTACTTGCTTT
AAAAAACCTCCCACACCTCCCCCTGAACCTGAAACATAAAATGAATGCAATTGTTGTTGTTAACTTGTTT
ATTGCAGCTTATAATGGTTACAAATAAAGCAATAGCATCACAAATTTCACAAATAAAGCATTTTTTTCAC
TGCATTCTAGTTGTGGTTTGTCCAAACTCATCAATGTATCTTAAGGCGTAAATTGTAAGCGTTAATATTT
TGTTAAAATTCGCGTTAAATTTTTGTTAAATCAGCTCATTTTTTAACCAATAGGCCGAAATCGGCAAAAT
CCCTTATAAATCAAAAGAATAGACCGAGATAGGGT
[37 nt withheld, positions 3256-3292]
AAAGAACGTGGACTCCAACGTCAAAGG
[49 nt withheld, positions 3320-3368]
T
[91 nt withheld, positions 3370-3460]
G
[124 nt withheld, positions 3462-3585]
CAGGTGGCACTTTTCGGGGAAATGTGCGCGGAACCCCTATTTGTTTATTTTTCTAAATACATTCAAATAT
GTATCCGCTCATGAGACAATAACCCTGATAAATGCTTCAATAATATTGAAAAAGGAAGAGTCCTGAGGCG
GAAAGAACCAGCTGTGGAATGTGTGTCAGTTAGGGTGTGGAAAGTCCCCAGGCTCCCCAGCAGGCAGAAG
TATGCAAAGCATGCATCTCAATTAGTCAGCAACCAGGTGTGGAAAGTCCCCAGGCTCCCCAGCAGGCAGA
AGTATGCAAAGCATGCATCTCAATTAGTCAGCAACCATAGTCCCGCCCCTAACTCCGCCCATCCCGCCCC
TAACTCCGCCCAGTTCCGCCCATTCTCCGCCCCATGGCTGACTAATTTTTTTTATTTATGCAGAGGCCGA
GGCCGCCTCGGCCTCTGAGCTATTCCAGAAGTAGTGAGGAGGCTTTTTTGGAGGCCTAGGCTTTTGCAAA
GATCGATCAAGAGACAGGATGAGGATCGTTTCGCATGATTGAACAAGATGGATTGCACGCAGGTTCTCCG
GCCGCTTGGGTGGAGAGGCTATTCGGCTATGACTGGGCACAACAGACAATCGGCTGCTCTGATGCCGCCG
TGTTCCGGCTGTCAGCGCAGGGGCGCCCGGTTCTTTTTGTCAAGACCGACCTGTCCGGTGCCCTGAATGA
ACTGCAAGACGAGGCAGCGCGGCTATCGTGGCTGGCCACGACGGGCGTTCCTTGCGCAGCTGTGCTCGAC
GTTGTCACTGAAGCGGGAAGGGACTGGCTGCTATTGGGCGAAGTGCCGGGGCAGGATCTCCTGTCATCTC
ACCTTGCTCCTGCCGAGAAAGTATCCATCATGGCTGATGCAATGCGGCGGCTGCATACGCTTGATCCGGC
TACCTGCCCATTCGACCACCAAGCGAAACATCGCATCGAGCGAGCACGTACTCGGATGGAAGCCGGTCTT
GTCGATCAGGATGATCTGGACGAAGAGCATCAGGGGCTCGCGCCAGCCGAACTGTTCGCCAGGCTCAAGG
CGAGCATGCCCGACGGCGAGGATCTCGTCGTGACCCATGGCGATGCCTGCTTGCCGAATATCATGGTGGA
AAATGGCCGCTTTTCTGGATTCATCGACTGTGGCCGGCTGGGTGTGGCGGACCGCTATCAGGACATAGCG
TTGGCTACCCGTGATATTGCTGAAGAGCTTGGCGGCGAATGGGCTGACCGCTTCCTCGTGCTTTACGGTA
TCGCCGCTCCCGATTCGCAGCGCATCGCCTTCTATCGCCTTCTTGACGAGTTCTTCTGAGCGGGACTCTG
GGGTTCGAAATGACCGACCAAGCGACGCCCAACCTGCCATCACGAGATTTCGATTCCACCGCCGCCTTCT
ATGAAAGGTTGGGCTTCGGAATCGTTTTCCGGGACGCCGGCTGGATGATCCTCCAGCGCGGGGATCTCAT
GCTGGAGTTCTTCGCCCACCCTAGGGGGAGGCTAACTGAAACACGGAAGGAGACAATACCGGAAGGAACC
CGCGCTATGACGGCAATAAAAAGACAGAATAAAACGCACGGTGTTGGGTCGTTTGTTCATAAACGCGGGG
TTCGGTCCCAGGGCTGGCACTCTGTCGATACCCCACCGAGACCCCATTGGGGCCAATACGCCCGCGTTTC
TTCCTTTTCCCCACCCCACCCCCCAAGTTCGGGTGAAGGCCCAGGGCTCGCAGCCAACGTCGGGGCGGCA
GGCCCTGCCATAGCCTCAGGTTACTCATATATACTTTAGATTGATTTAAAACTTCATTTTTAATTTAAAA
GGATCTAGGTGAAGATCCTTTTTGATAATCTCATGACCAAAATCCCTTAACGTGAGTTTTCGTTCCACTG
AGCGTCAGACCCCGTAGAAAAGATCAAAGGATCTTCTTGAGATCCTTTTTTTCTGCGCGTAATCTGCTGC
TTGCAAACAAAAAAACCACCGCTACCAGCGGTGGTTTGTTTGCCGGATCAAGAGCTACCAACTCTTTTTC
CGAAGGTAACTGGCTTCAGCAGAGCGCAGATACCAAATACTGTTCTTCTAGTGTAGCCGTAGTTAGGCCA
CCACTTCAAGAACTCTGTAGCACCGCCTACATACCTCGCTCTGCTAATCCTGTTACCAGTGGCTGCTGCC
AGTGGCGATAAGTCGTGTCTTACCGGGTTGGACTCAAGACGATAGTTACCGGATAAGGCGCAGCGGTCGG
GCTGAACGGGGGGTTCGTGCACACAGCCCAGCTTGGAGCGAACGACCTACACCGAACTGAGATACCTACA
GCGTGAGCTATGAGAAAGCGCCACGCTTCCCGAAGGGAGAAAGGCGGACAGGTATCCGGTAAGCGGCAGG
GTCGGAACAGGAGAGCGCACGAGGGAGCTTCCAGGGGGAAACGCCTGGTATCTTTATAGTCCTGTCGGGT
TTCGCCACCTCTGACTTGAGCGTCGATTTTTGTGATGCTCGTCAGGGGGGCGGAGCCTATGGAAAAACGC
CAGCAACGCGGCCTTTTTACGGTTCCTGGCCTTTTGCTGGCCTTTTGCTCACATGTTCTTTCCTGCGTTA
TCCCCTGATTCTGTGGATAACCGTATTACCGC
