>Addgene plasmid #64691 | TUBB5-Halo | addgene partial sequence | sequence record 111268 | CMV-F 5'-CGCAAATGGGCGGTAGGCGTG-3'
CTATATAAGCAGAGCTGGTTTAGTGAACCGTCAGATCCGCTAGCGCTACCGGACTCAGATCTCGAGCTCA
AGCTTCGAATTCCACCATGAGGGAAATCGTGCACATCCAGGCCGGACAGTGTGGCAACCAGATCGGTGCT
AAGTTCTGGGAGGTGATAAGCGATGAACATGGCATCGACCCCACCGGTACCTACCACGGTGACAGCGACC
TGCAGCTGGACCGAATCTCTGTGTACTATAATGAAGCCACAGGTGGCAAGTATGTCCCTCGAGCTATCTT
GGTGGATCTAGAACCTGGGACTATGGACTCCGTTCGCTCAGGTCCTTTTGGCCAGATCTTCAGACCAGAC
AACTTCGTTTTCGGTCAGTCTGGGGCAGGCAACAACTGGGCTAAAGGCCACTACACAGAGGGAGCTGAGT
TGGTTGACTCTGTCTTGGATGTGGTGCGGAAGGAGGCGGAGAGCTGTGATTGCCTGCAAGGCTTTCAGCT
GACCCACTCACTGGGTGGAGGCACTGGCTCTGGCATGGGCACCCTGCTCATCAGCAAGATCCGGGAAGAA
TATCCTGACCGTATCATGAATACCTTCAGTGTGGTGCCCTCGCCCAAAGTGTCTGATACCGTGGTCGAGC
CCTACAATGCCACCCTGTCTGTCCATCAGTTGGTTGAGAACACGGATGAGACCTACTGCATCGACAACGA
GGCCCTCTACGACATCTGCTTCCGTACCCTCAAGCTCACCACGCCAACCTACGGAGACCTGAACCATCTC
GTCTCGGCCACCATGAGCGGCGTCACCACCTGCCTCCGTTTCCCGGGCCAGCTTAATGCTGACCTTCGAA
AGCTGGCTGTCAACATGGTGCCATTCCCACGTCTCCACTTCTTCATGCCTGGCTTTGCCCCTCTCACCAG
CCGTGGAAGCCAGCAGTACCGGGCCCTCACTGTGCCTGAACTTACCCAGCAGGTCTTCGATGCCAAGAAC
ATGATGGCCGCCTGCGACCCGCGCCACGGCCGGTACCTCACAGTTGCCGCCGTCTTCCGTGGACGGATGT
CCATGAAGGAGGTGGATGAGCAGATGCTCAACGTGCAGAACA
