>Addgene plasmid #64691 | TUBB5-Halo | addgene partial sequence | sequence record 111269 | SV40pA-R 5'-GAAATTTGTGATGCTATTGC-3'
TTATAAGCTGCAATAAACAAGTTAACAACAACAATTGCATTCATTTTATGTTTCAGGTTCAGGGGGAGGT
GTGGGAGGTTTTTTAAAGCAAGTAAAACCTCTACAAATGTGGTATGGCTGATTATGATCTAGAGTCGCGG
CCGCTTAGCCGGAAATCTCGAGCGTGGACAGCCAGCGCGCGATCTCGCTGCCGATCAGGTCCGGGTTGTC
TTCTTGCAGCAGATTCAGACCCGGGCCGATGTCCACAGCCTTGCAGTTAGGCAGGCTTTTGGCCAGGCGA
GCGGCTTCGGCCGGTGGGATCAGAACGCCTGGGGTGCCCCAGAACAGCAGCTTCGGGACAGGGGACTGGT
GCAGCCAGTCCATGTATTCTTCGACCAGCGCGACGATGTTCGCTGGCTCACCGGCGATTGGCAGCTCGTT
TGGGAAGCGCCACAGTGGCTCGCGGTCAACAGGATTCAGGAACGGCTCGCGGTAATGGTCCATCTCGACT
TCAGTCAGCGGGCGGACGACACCCATCGGCAGCGTACCCTCGATAAAAACGTTCTGATCGATGATCAGCT
TGCGGCCGACGTCGGTGGTGCGGAAGGCCTGGAAGGTCTCGCGGGCAAATTCTGGCCATTCGTCCCAGGT
CGGGATAGGGCGGATGAACTCCATAAATGCAATACCTTTGACGCGCTCTGGATTGCGCTTGGCCCAGTGG
AAACCCAGAGCGGAGCCCCAGTCGTGAATGACCAGGACGACCTCTTCCAGACCCAGGGCTTCGATGAAGG
CATCCATGAAGCGGACGTGGTCGTCGAAGAAATAACCCAGGTCTGGTTTGTCGGATTTGCCCATACCGAT
CAGGTCTGGAGCAATGCAGCGATGGGTCGGTGCAACATGCGGGATGATGTTGCGCCACACGTAGGAGGAG
GTCGGGTTACCGTGCAGGAACAGCACAGGGGTGCCATCGCGCGGACCAACATCGACGTAGTGCATGCGCT
CGCCCAGGACTTCCACATAATGGGGGTCGAATGGAAAGCCAGTACCGATTTCGCTGCCGGTCGACTGGGC
CTCCTCTTCTGCCTCCTCTCCGAAATCCTCTTCCTCTTCCGCGGTGGCATCCTGGTACTGCTGGTACTCA
